Addgene plasmid #104462: AAV-FLEX-mCherry-FHA1-subT391A-mCherry
Purpose: Cre-dependent, Non-phosphorylatable PKA consensus substrate tagged with mCherry
Depositing lab: Bernardo Sabatini. Depositing organization: Harvard Medical School. Publication: Endogenous Galphaq-Coupled Neuromodulator Receptors Activate Protein Kinase A. Chen Y, Granger AJ, Tran T, Saulnier JL, Kirkwood A, Sabatini BL. Neuron. 2017 Dec 6;96(5):1070-1083.e5. doi: 10.1016/j.neuron.2017.10.023. Epub 2017 Nov 16. PubMed 29154125.
Backbone
  Vector backbone: AAV-FLEX
  Backbone manufacturer: Scott Sternson
  Backbone size w/o insert (bp): 5000
  Total vector size (bp): 6988
  Modifications to backbone: None
  Vector type: AAV
Growth in bacteria
  Bacterial resistance: Ampicillin, 100 μg/mL
  Growth temperature: 37°C
  Growth strain: NEB Stable
  Copy number: Low Copy
Gene/Insert
  Gene/Insert name: mCherry-subT391A-FHA1-mCherry (alt name: mCherry-tagged PKA consensus substrate (with T391A mutation))
  Species: Synthetic
  Insert size (bp): 1957
  Promoter: CAG
  Tag / fusion protein: mCherry
  Cloning method: Restriction Enzyme; 5′ cloning site ApaI (not destroyed); 3′ cloning site BglII (not destroyed)
  Sequencing primers: 5′ GCAACGTGCTGGTTATTGTG; 3′ GAGGTTGATTATCGATAAGC
Terms and licenses: Academic/Nonprofit Terms; Industry Terms: Not Available to Industry
Depositor comments: The depositing laboratory would like to note the presence of small sequence discrepancies, between the NGS result and their own reference sequence, in the second ITR. Please note that the depositing lab has only used this vector for in utero electroporation, and has not generated AAV from it
How to cite: AAV-FLEX-mCherry-FHA1-subT391A-mCherry was a gift from Bernardo Sabatini (Addgene plasmid # 104462 ; http://n2t.net/addgene:104462 ; RRID:Addgene_104462)
