[The description below was written by a language model from this plasmid's Addgene catalogue record and pLannotate feature annotations shown in this document.]
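Description:
AAV-FLEX-mCherry-FHA1-subT391A-mCherry is an approximately 7 kb AAV2-ITR transfer plasmid built on the AAV-FLEX backbone for Cre-dependent expression in mammalian cells. It is maintained in E. coli through a ColE1/pUC-type origin and ampicillin resistance (AmpR), and it also carries an f1 origin. Although the annotated origin is of the high-copy class, the catalogue lists the plasmid as low copy and specifies a recombination-deficient strain, which is usual for ITR-containing vectors.

The expression unit runs from a CAG promoter (CMV enhancer, chicken β-actin promoter and chimeric intron) through the floxed insert to a WPRE, which boosts transcript stability and expression, with an SV40 poly(A) signal annotated just beyond it. The roughly 2 kb synthetic insert encodes two mCherry copies flanking a fragment of yeast Rad53 corresponding to its phosphothreonine-binding FHA1 domain. The unannotated stretch between FHA1 and the second mCherry presumably holds the PKA consensus substrate peptide. The coding sequence lies in the opposite orientation to the promoter and is bracketed by oppositely oriented loxP and lox2272 pairs. Cre therefore inverts the cassette and then excises one site of each pair, locking it in the sense orientation, so the protein is made only in Cre-expressing cells.

The T391A substitution makes the substrate non-phosphorylatable, so the construct appears intended as a phosphorylation-dead, mCherry-tagged control in work on protein kinase A activity driven by neuromodulator receptors. The sequencing-derived and depositor sequences differ slightly in the second ITR, which is annotated as fragmented in the former and intact in the latter. The depositors used the plasmid only for in utero electroporation and have not produced AAV from it.
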