Features (pLannotate 1.2.2; 24 found; start..end, strand, type, name):
      1..34      -  protein_bind   loxP: Cre-mediated recombination occurs in the 8-bp core sequence (GCATACAT). Cre recombinase
    105..138     -  protein_bind   lox2272: Cre-mediated recombination occurs in the 8-bp core sequence (GGATACTT). lox2272 sites are compatible with each other, but incompatible with loxP or loxN sites (Lee and Saito, 1988). Cre recombinase
    165..872     +  CDS            mCherry: mCherry is a basic (constitutively fluorescent) red fluorescent protein published in 2004, derived from Discosoma sp.. It is reported to be a very rapidly-maturing monomer with low acid sensitivity.
    885..1307    +  CDS            RAD53 (fragment): RAD53_YEAST - Also known as MEC2, SAD1, SPK1. Experimental evidence at protein level: Swiss-Prot protein existence level 1. Controls S-phase checkpoint as well as G1 and G2 DNA damage checkpoints. Phosphorylates proteins on serine, threonine, and tyrosine. Prevents entry into anaphase and mitotic exit after DNA damage via regulation of the Polo kinase CDC5. Seems to be involved in the phosphorylation of RPH1. From Saccharomyces cerevisiae (strain ATCC 204508 / S288c) (Baker's yeast).
   1401..2108    +  CDS            mCherry: mCherry is a basic (constitutively fluorescent) red fluorescent protein published in 2004, derived from Discosoma sp.. It is reported to be a very rapidly-maturing monomer with low acid sensitivity.
   2125..2158    +  protein_bind   loxP: Cre-mediated recombination occurs in the 8-bp core sequence (GCATACAT). Cre recombinase
   2221..2254    +  protein_bind   lox2272: Cre-mediated recombination occurs in the 8-bp core sequence (GGATACTT). lox2272 sites are compatible with each other, but incompatible with loxP or loxN sites (Lee and Saito, 1988). Cre recombinase
   2253..2318    -  CDS            HBB (fragment): HBB_LEPEU - Experimental evidence at protein level: Swiss-Prot protein existence level 1. Involved in oxygen transport from the lung to the various peripheral tissues. From Lepus europaeus (European hare).
   2316..2446    -  intron         chimeric intron (fragment): chimera between introns from chicken β-actin and rabbit β-globin
   2535..2671    -  intron         hybrid intron (fragment): hybrid between chicken β-actin (CBA) and minute virus of mice (MMV) introns (Gray et al., 2011)
   2672..2949    -  promoter       chicken β-actin promoter: No description available
   2951..3199    -  enhancer       CMV enhancer (fragment): human cytomegalovirus immediate early enhancer
   3262..3394    +  repeat_region  AAV2 ITR (fragment): inverted terminal repeat of adeno-associated virus serotype 2 inverted
   3389..3458    +  CDS            lacZα (fragment): LacZα fragment of β-galactosidase; lacZ fragment
   3463..3891    +  rep_origin     f1 ori (sequence partly withheld): f1 bacteriophage origin of replication; arrow indicates direction of (+) strand synthesis
   3944..4048    +  promoter       AmpR promoter: bla
   4049..4909    +  CDS            AmpR: β-lactamase; bla; confers resistance to ampicillin, carbenicillin, and related antibiotics
   5080..5668    +  rep_origin     ori: high-copy-number ColE1/pMB1/pBR322/pUC origin of replication
   5851..5907    +  CDS            lacI (fragment): lac repressor; lacI; The lac repressor binds to the lac operator to inhibit transcription in E. coli. This inhibition can be relieved by adding lactose or isopropyl-β-D-thiogalactopyranoside (IPTG).
   5901..6034    -  repeat_region  AAV2 ITR: inverted terminal repeat of adeno-associated virus serotype 2 inverted
   6105..6173    +  CDS            large T antigen (fragment): large T antigen from SV40 (simian virus 40)
   6196..6317    +  polyA_signal   SV40 poly(A) signal: SV40 polyadenylation signal
   6360..6948    -  misc_feature   WPRE: woodchuck hepatitis virus posttranscriptional regulatory element
   6948..6972    -  misc_feature   MCS (fragment): pBluescript multiple cloning site
>Addgene plasmid #104462 | AAV-FLEX-mCherry-FHA1-subT391A-mCherry | depositor full sequence | sequence record 198001 | AAV-FLEX-mCherry-FHA1-subT391A-mCherry sequence 6989 bps
ATAACTTCGTATAATGTATGCTATACGAAGTTATGGGTCGATGGTGAGATCTGGACTAGAGGGTCGATGG
TGATGCTTGGATCAAAATAGGAAGAATCCCAATGATAACTTCGTATAAAGTATCCTATACGAAGTTATAC
TAGAATTCGGTACCCGCCGCCACCATGGTGAGCAAGGGCGAGGAGGATAACATGGCCATCATCAAGGAGT
TCATGCGCTTCAAGGTGCACATGGAGGGCTCCGTGAACGGCCACGAGTTCGAGATCGAGGGCGAGGGCGA
GGGCCGCCCCTACGAGGGCACCCAGACCGCCAAGCTGAAGGTGACCAAGGGTGGCCCCCTGCCCTTCGCC
TGGGACATCCTGTCCCCTCAGTTCATGTACGGCTCCAAGGCCTACGTGAAGCACCCCGCCGACATCCCCG
ACTACTTGAAGCTGTCCTTCCCCGAGGGCTTCAAGTGGGAGCGCGTGATGAACTTCGAGGACGGCGGCGT
GGTGACCGTGACCCAGGACTCCTCCCTGCAGGACGGCGAGTTCATCTACAAGGTGAAGCTGCGCGGCACC
AACTTCCCCTCCGACGGCCCCGTAATGCAGAAGAAGACCATGGGCTGGGAGGCCTCCTCCGAGCGGATGT
ACCCCGAGGACGGCGCCCTGAAGGGCGAGATCAAGCAGAGGCTGAAGCTGAAGGACGGCGGCCACTACGA
CGCTGAGGTCAAGACCACCTACAAGGCCAAGAAGCCCGTGCAGCTGCCCGGCGCCTACAACGTCAACATC
AAGTTGGACATCACCTCCCACAACGAGGACTACACCATCGTGGAACAGTACGAACGCGCCGAGGGCCGCC
ACTCCACCGGCGGCATGGACGAGCTGTACAAGGCTCGCATGCATAAGTTTTCCCAGGAGCAGATCGGTGA
AAATATCGTGTGCCGGGTCATCTGTACAACTGGACAGATCCCCATTCGCGACCTGTCTGCCGACATCAGT
CAGGTGCTGAAGGAGAAAAGGTCTATTAAGAAAGTCTGGACATTCGGAAGAAACCCCGCTTGCGACTATC
ACCTGGGGAACATTAGCAGGCTGTCCAATAAGCACTTTCAGATTCTCCTGGGCGAAGACGGGAACCTCCT
CCTCAACGACATCAGCACTAACGGGACCTGGTTAAATGGGCAAAAAGTCGAGAAGAACAGCAATCAGTTA
CTGTCTCAAGGTGATGAAATAACCGTTGGTGTAGGCGTGGAATCAGATATTTTATCTCTGGTCATTTTCA
TAAACGACAAATTTAAGCAGTGCCTCGAGCAGAACAAAGTTGATCGCTCTGCAGGTAAGCCAGGCAGCGG
CGAGGGCAGCACCAAGGGCCTGCGTCGCGCCACCCTGGTGGACGGCGGCACCGGCGGCTCAGAACTCATG
ATGGTGAGCAAGGGCGAGGAGGATAACATGGCCATCATCAAGGAGTTCATGCGCTTCAAGGTGCACATGG
AGGGCTCCGTGAACGGCCACGAGTTCGAGATCGAGGGCGAGGGCGAGGGCCGCCCCTACGAGGGCACCCA
GACCGCCAAGCTGAAGGTGACCAAGGGTGGCCCCCTGCCCTTCGCCTGGGACATCCTGTCCCCTCAGTTC
ATGTACGGCTCCAAGGCCTACGTGAAGCACCCCGCCGACATCCCCGACTACTTGAAGCTGTCCTTCCCCG
AGGGCTTCAAGTGGGAGCGCGTGATGAACTTCGAGGACGGCGGCGTGGTGACCGTGACCCAGGACTCCTC
CCTGCAGGACGGCGAGTTCATCTACAAGGTGAAGCTGCGCGGCACCAACTTCCCCTCCGACGGCCCCGTA
ATGCAGAAGAAGACCATGGGCTGGGAGGCCTCCTCCGAGCGGATGTACCCCGAGGACGGCGCCCTGAAGG
GCGAGATCAAGCAGAGGCTGAAGCTGAAGGACGGCGGCCACTACGACGCTGAGGTCAAGACCACCTACAA
GGCCAAGAAGCCCGTGCAGCTGCCCGGCGCCTACAACGTCAACATCAAGTTGGACATCACCTCCCACAAC
GAGGACTACACCATCGTGGAACAGTACGAACGCGCCGAGGGCCGCCACTCCACCGGCGGCATGGACGAGC
TGTACAAGTAAGGGGATCCCTAGTATAACTTCGTATAGCATACATTATACGAAGTTATGGGTCGATGGTG
ATGCTTGGCAATTCGGGTCGATGGTGAAGCATTGGTCTTCCTATTTTGATATAACTTCGTATAGGATACT
TTATACGAAGTTATGGGGATCCAATTCTTTGCCAAAATGATGAGACAGCACAATAACCAGCACGTTGCCC
AGGAGCTGTAGGAAAAAGAAGAAGGCATGAACATGGTTAGCAGAGGCTCTAGAGCCGCCGGTCACACGCC
AGAAGCCGAACCCCGCCCTGCCCCGTCCCCCCCGAAGGCAGCCGTCCCCCCGCGGACAGCCCCGAGCCGC
TCCCCCCGCACAAAGGGCCCTCCCGGAGCCCCTCAAGGCTTTCACGCAGCCACAGAAAAGAAACAAGCCG
TCATTAAACCAAGCGCTAATTACAGCCCGGAGGAGAAGGGCCGTCCCGCCCGCTCACCTGTGGGAGTAAC
GCGGTCAGTCAGAGCCGGGGCGGGCGGCGCGAGGCGGCGGCGGAGCGGGGCACGGGGCGAAGGCAGCGTC
GCAGCGACTCCCGCCCGCCGCGCGCTTCGCTTTTTATAGGGCCGCCGCCGCCGCCGCCTCGCCATAAAAG
GAAACTTTCGGAGCGCGCCGCTCTGATTGGCTGCCGCCGCACCTCTCCGCCTCGCCCCGCCCCGCCCCTC
GCCCCGCCCCGCCCCGCCTGGCGCGCGCCCCCCCCCCCCCCCCGCCCCCATCGCTGCACAAAATAATTAA
AAAATAAATAAATACAAAATTGGGGGTGGGGAGGGGGGGGAGATGGGGAGAGTGAAGCAGAACGTGGGGC
TCACCTCGACCATGGTAATAGCGATGACTAATACGTAGATGTACTGCCAAGTAGGAAAGTCCCATAAGGT
CATGTACTGGGCATAATGCCAGGCGGGCCATTTACCGTCATTGACGTCAATAGGGGGCGTACTTGGCATA
TGATACACTTGATGTACTGCCAAGTGGGCAGTTTACCGTAAATACTCCACCCATTGACGTCAATGGAAAG
TCCCTATTGGCGTTACTATGGGAACATACGTCATTATTGACGTCAATGGTACGATCTTCCTAGAGCATGG
CTACGTAGATAAGTAGCATGGCGGGTTAATCATTAACTACAAGGAACCCCTAGTGATGGAGTTGGCCACT
CCCTCTCTGCGCGCTCGCTCGCTCACTGAGGCCGGGCGACCAAAGGTCGCCCGACGCCCGGGCTTTGCCC
GGGCGGCCTCAGTGAGCGAGCGAGCGCGCAGCTGGCGTAATAGCGAAGAGGCCCGCACCGATCGCCCTTC
CCAACAGTTGCGCAGCCTGAATGGCGAATGGG
[124 nt withheld, positions 3463-3586]
C
[91 nt withheld, positions 3588-3678]
A
[49 nt withheld, positions 3680-3728]
CCTTTGACGTTGGAGTCCACGTTCTTT
[37 nt withheld, positions 3756-3792]
ACCCTATCTCGGTCTATTCTTTTGATTTATAAGGGATTTTGCCGATTTCGGCCTATTGGTTAAAAAATGA
GCTGATTTAACAAAAATTTAACGCGAATTTTAACAAAATATTAACGCTTACAATTTAGGTGGCACTTTTC
GGGGAAATGTGCGCGGAACCCCTATTTGTTTATTTTTCTAAATACATTCAAATATGTATCCGCTCATGAG
ACAATAACCCTGATAAATGCTTCAATAATATTGAAAAAGGAAGAGTATGAGTATTCAACATTTCCGTGTC
GCCCTTATTCCCTTTTTTGCGGCATTTTGCCTTCCTGTTTTTGCTCACCCAGAAACGCTGGTGAAAGTAA
AAGATGCTGAAGATCAGTTGGGTGCACGAGTGGGTTACATCGAACTGGATCTCAACAGCGGTAAGATCCT
TGAGAGTTTTCGCCCCGAAGAACGTTTTCCAATGATGAGCACTTTTAAAGTTCTGCTATGTGGCGCGGTA
TTATCCCGTATTGACGCCGGGCAAGAGCAACTCGGTCGCCGCATACACTATTCTCAGAATGACTTGGTTG
AGTACTCACCAGTCACAGAAAAGCATCTTACGGATGGCATGACAGTAAGAGAATTATGCAGTGCTGCCAT
AACCATGAGTGATAACACTGCGGCCAACTTACTTCTGACAACGATCGGAGGACCGAAGGAGCTAACCGCT
TTTTTGCACAACATGGGGGATCATGTAACTCGCCTTGATCGTTGGGAACCGGAGCTGAATGAAGCCATAC
CAAACGACGAGCGTGACACCACGATGCCTGTAGCAATGGCAACAACGTTGCGCAAACTATTAACTGGCGA
ACTACTTACTCTAGCTTCCCGGCAACAATTAATAGACTGGATGGAGGCGGATAAAGTTGCAGGACCACTT
CTGCGCTCGGCCCTTCCGGCTGGCTGGTTTATTGCTGATAAATCTGGAGCCGGTGAGCGTGGGTCTCGCG
GTATCATTGCAGCACTGGGGCCAGATGGTAAGCCCTCCCGTATCGTAGTTATCTACACGACGGGGAGTCA
GGCAACTATGGATGAACGAAATAGACAGATCGCTGAGATAGGTGCCTCACTGATTAAGCATTGGTAACTG
TCAGACCAAGTTTACTCATATATACTTTAGATTGATTTAAAACTTCATTTTTAATTTAAAAGGATCTAGG
TGAAGATCCTTTTTGATAATCTCATGACCAAAATCCCTTAACGTGAGTTTTCGTTCCACTGAGCGTCAGA
CCCCGTAGAAAAGATCAAAGGATCTTCTTGAGATCCTTTTTTTCTGCGCGTAATCTGCTGCTTGCAAACA
AAAAAACCACCGCTACCAGCGGTGGTTTGTTTGCCGGATCAAGAGCTACCAACTCTTTTTCCGAAGGTAA
CTGGCTTCAGCAGAGCGCAGATACCAAATACTGTTCTTCTAGTGTAGCCGTAGTTAGGCCACCACTTCAA
GAACTCTGTAGCACCGCCTACATACCTCGCTCTGCTAATCCTGTTACCAGTGGCTGCTGCCAGTGGCGAT
AAGTCGTGTCTTACCGGGTTGGACTCAAGACGATAGTTACCGGATAAGGCGCAGCGGTCGGGCTGAACGG
GGGGTTCGTGCACACAGCCCAGCTTGGAGCGAACGACCTACACCGAACTGAGATACCTACAGCGTGAGCT
ATGAGAAAGCGCCACGCTTCCCGAAGGGAGAAAGGCGGACAGGTATCCGGTAAGCGGCAGGGTCGGAACA
GGAGAGCGCACGAGGGAGCTTCCAGGGGGAAACGCCTGGTATCTTTATAGTCCTGTCGGGTTTCGCCACC
TCTGACTTGAGCGTCGATTTTTGTGATGCTCGTCAGGGGGGCGGAGCCTATGGAAAAACGCCAGCAACGC
GGCCTTTTTACGGTTCCTGGCCTTTTGCTGGCCTTTTGCTCACATGTTCTTTCCTGCGTTATCCCCTGAT
TCTGTGGATAACCGTATTACCGCCTTTGAGTGAGCTGATACCGCTCGCCGCAGCCGAACGACCGAGCGCA
GCGAGTCAGTGAGCGAGGAAGCGGAAGAGCGCCCAATACGCAAACCGCCTCTCCCCGCGCGTTGGCCGAT
TCATTAATGCAGCTGCGCGCTCGCTCGCTCACTGAGGCCGCCCGGGCAAAGCCCGGGCGTCGGGCGACCT
TTGGTCGCCCGGCCTCAGTGAGCGAGCGAGCGCGCAGAGAGGGAGTGGCCAACTCCATCACTAGGGGTTC
CTTGTAGTTAATGATTAACCCGCCATGCTACTTATCTACGTAGCCATGCTCTAGGAAGATCCTTATCGAT
TTTACCACATTTGTAGAGGTTTTACTTGCTTTAAAAAACCTCCCACATCTCCCCCTGAACCTGAAACATA
AAATGAATGCAATTGTTGTTGTTAACTTGTTTATTGCAGCTTATAATGGTTACAAATAAAGCAATAGCAT
CACAAATTTCACAAATAAAGCATTTTTTTCACTGCATTCTAGTTGTGGTTTGTCCAAACTCATCAATGTA
TCTTATCATGTCTGCTCGAAGCGGCCGCCCGGGTCGACGGTATCGATGCGGGGAGGCGGCCCAAAGGGAG
ATCCGACTCGTCTGAGGGCGAAGGCGAAGACGCGGAAGAGGCCGCAGAGCCGGCAGCAGGCCGCGGGAAG
GAAGGTCCGCTGGATTGAGGGCCGAAGGGACGTAGCAGAAGGACGTCCCGCGCAGAATCCAGGTGGCAAC
ACAGGCGAGCAGCCAAGGAAAGGACGATGATTTCCCCGACAACACCACGGAATTGTCAGTGCCCAACAGC
CGAGCCCCTGTCCAGCAGCGGGCAAGGCAGGCGGCGATGAGTTCCGCCGTGGCAATAGGGAGGGGGAAAG
CGAAAGTCCCGGAAAGGAGCTGACAGGTGGTGGCAATGCCCCAACCAGTGGGGGTTGCGTCAGCAAACAC
AGTGCACACCACGCCACGTTGCCTGACAACGGGCCACAACTCCTCATAAAGAGACAGCAACCAGGATTTA
TACAAGGAGGAGAAAATGAAAGCCATACGGGAAGCAATAGCATGATACAAAGGCATTAAAGCAGCGTATC
CACATAGCGTAAAAGGAGCAACATAGTTAAGAATACCAGTCAATCTTTCACAAATTTTGTAATCCAGAGG
TTGATTATCGATAAGCTTGATATCGAATTCGAACCTCTTCGAGGGAC
