Features (pLannotate 1.2.2; 24 found; start..end, strand, type, name):
      1..34      -  protein_bind   loxP: Cre-mediated recombination occurs in the 8-bp core sequence (GCATACAT). Cre recombinase
    105..138     -  protein_bind   lox2272: Cre-mediated recombination occurs in the 8-bp core sequence (GGATACTT). lox2272 sites are compatible with each other, but incompatible with loxP or loxN sites (Lee and Saito, 1988). Cre recombinase
    165..872     +  CDS            mCherry: mCherry is a basic (constitutively fluorescent) red fluorescent protein published in 2004, derived from Discosoma sp.. It is reported to be a very rapidly-maturing monomer with low acid sensitivity.
    885..1307    +  CDS            RAD53 (fragment): RAD53_YEAST - Also known as MEC2, SAD1, SPK1. Experimental evidence at protein level: Swiss-Prot protein existence level 1. Controls S-phase checkpoint as well as G1 and G2 DNA damage checkpoints. Phosphorylates proteins on serine, threonine, and tyrosine. Prevents entry into anaphase and mitotic exit after DNA damage via regulation of the Polo kinase CDC5. Seems to be involved in the phosphorylation of RPH1. From Saccharomyces cerevisiae (strain ATCC 204508 / S288c) (Baker's yeast).
   1401..2108    +  CDS            mCherry: mCherry is a basic (constitutively fluorescent) red fluorescent protein published in 2004, derived from Discosoma sp.. It is reported to be a very rapidly-maturing monomer with low acid sensitivity.
   2125..2158    +  protein_bind   loxP: Cre-mediated recombination occurs in the 8-bp core sequence (GCATACAT). Cre recombinase
   2221..2254    +  protein_bind   lox2272: Cre-mediated recombination occurs in the 8-bp core sequence (GGATACTT). lox2272 sites are compatible with each other, but incompatible with loxP or loxN sites (Lee and Saito, 1988). Cre recombinase
   2253..2318    -  CDS            HBB (fragment): HBB_LEPEU - Experimental evidence at protein level: Swiss-Prot protein existence level 1. Involved in oxygen transport from the lung to the various peripheral tissues. From Lepus europaeus (European hare).
   2316..2446    -  intron         chimeric intron (fragment): chimera between introns from chicken β-actin and rabbit β-globin
   2535..2670    -  intron         hybrid intron (fragment): hybrid between chicken β-actin (CBA) and minute virus of mice (MMV) introns (Gray et al., 2011)
   2671..2948    -  promoter       chicken β-actin promoter: No description available
   2950..3198    -  enhancer       CMV enhancer (fragment): human cytomegalovirus immediate early enhancer
   3259..3391    +  repeat_region  AAV2 ITR (fragment): inverted terminal repeat of adeno-associated virus serotype 2 inverted
   3386..3455    +  CDS            lacZα (fragment): LacZα fragment of β-galactosidase; lacZ fragment
   3460..3888    +  rep_origin     f1 ori (sequence partly withheld): f1 bacteriophage origin of replication; arrow indicates direction of (+) strand synthesis
   3941..4045    +  promoter       AmpR promoter: bla
   4046..4906    +  CDS            AmpR: β-lactamase; bla; confers resistance to ampicillin, carbenicillin, and related antibiotics
   5077..5665    +  rep_origin     ori: high-copy-number ColE1/pMB1/pBR322/pUC origin of replication
   5825..5882    -  repeat_region  AAV2 ITR (fragment): inverted terminal repeat of adeno-associated virus serotype 2 inverted
   5976..6033    -  repeat_region  AAV2 ITR (fragment): inverted terminal repeat of adeno-associated virus serotype 2 inverted
   6104..6172    +  CDS            large T antigen (fragment): large T antigen from SV40 (simian virus 40)
   6195..6316    +  polyA_signal   SV40 poly(A) signal: SV40 polyadenylation signal
   6359..6947    -  misc_feature   WPRE: woodchuck hepatitis virus posttranscriptional regulatory element
   6947..6971    -  misc_feature   MCS (fragment): pBluescript multiple cloning site
>Addgene plasmid #104462 | AAV-FLEX-mCherry-FHA1-subT391A-mCherry | addgene full sequence | sequence record 212384 | Addgene NGS Result
ATAACTTCGTATAATGTATGCTATACGAAGTTATGGGTCGATGGTGAGATCTGGACTAGAGGGTCGATGG
TGATGCTTGGATCAAAATAGGAAGAATCCCAATGATAACTTCGTATAAAGTATCCTATACGAAGTTATAC
TAGAATTCGGTACCCGCCGCCACCATGGTGAGCAAGGGCGAGGAGGATAACATGGCCATCATCAAGGAGT
TCATGCGCTTCAAGGTGCACATGGAGGGCTCCGTGAACGGCCACGAGTTCGAGATCGAGGGCGAGGGCGA
GGGCCGCCCCTACGAGGGCACCCAGACCGCCAAGCTGAAGGTGACCAAGGGTGGCCCCCTGCCCTTCGCC
TGGGACATCCTGTCCCCTCAGTTCATGTACGGCTCCAAGGCCTACGTGAAGCACCCCGCCGACATCCCCG
ACTACTTGAAGCTGTCCTTCCCCGAGGGCTTCAAGTGGGAGCGCGTGATGAACTTCGAGGACGGCGGCGT
GGTGACCGTGACCCAGGACTCCTCCCTGCAGGACGGCGAGTTCATCTACAAGGTGAAGCTGCGCGGCACC
AACTTCCCCTCCGACGGCCCCGTAATGCAGAAGAAGACCATGGGCTGGGAGGCCTCCTCCGAGCGGATGT
ACCCCGAGGACGGCGCCCTGAAGGGCGAGATCAAGCAGAGGCTGAAGCTGAAGGACGGCGGCCACTACGA
CGCTGAGGTCAAGACCACCTACAAGGCCAAGAAGCCCGTGCAGCTGCCCGGCGCCTACAACGTCAACATC
AAGTTGGACATCACCTCCCACAACGAGGACTACACCATCGTGGAACAGTACGAACGCGCCGAGGGCCGCC
ACTCCACCGGCGGCATGGACGAGCTGTACAAGGCTCGCATGCATAAGTTTTCCCAGGAGCAGATCGGTGA
AAATATCGTGTGCCGGGTCATCTGTACAACTGGACAGATCCCCATTCGCGACCTGTCTGCCGACATCAGT
CAGGTGCTGAAGGAGAAAAGGTCTATTAAGAAAGTCTGGACATTCGGAAGAAACCCCGCTTGCGACTATC
ACCTGGGGAACATTAGCAGGCTGTCCAATAAGCACTTTCAGATTCTCCTGGGCGAAGACGGGAACCTCCT
CCTCAACGACATCAGCACTAACGGGACCTGGTTAAATGGGCAAAAAGTCGAGAAGAACAGCAATCAGTTA
CTGTCTCAAGGTGATGAAATAACCGTTGGTGTAGGCGTGGAATCAGATATTTTATCTCTGGTCATTTTCA
TAAACGACAAATTTAAGCAGTGCCTCGAGCAGAACAAAGTTGATCGCTCTGCAGGTAAGCCAGGCAGCGG
CGAGGGCAGCACCAAGGGCCTGCGTCGCGCCGCCCTGGTGGACGGCGGCACCGGCGGCTCAGAACTCATG
ATGGTGAGCAAGGGCGAGGAGGATAACATGGCCATCATCAAGGAGTTCATGCGCTTCAAGGTGCACATGG
AGGGCTCCGTGAACGGCCACGAGTTCGAGATCGAGGGCGAGGGCGAGGGCCGCCCCTACGAGGGCACCCA
GACCGCCAAGCTGAAGGTGACCAAGGGTGGCCCCCTGCCCTTCGCCTGGGACATCCTGTCCCCTCAGTTC
ATGTACGGCTCCAAGGCCTACGTGAAGCACCCCGCCGACATCCCCGACTACTTGAAGCTGTCCTTCCCCG
AGGGCTTCAAGTGGGAGCGCGTGATGAACTTCGAGGACGGCGGCGTGGTGACCGTGACCCAGGACTCCTC
CCTGCAGGACGGCGAGTTCATCTACAAGGTGAAGCTGCGCGGCACCAACTTCCCCTCCGACGGCCCCGTA
ATGCAGAAGAAGACCATGGGCTGGGAGGCCTCCTCCGAGCGGATGTACCCCGAGGACGGCGCCCTGAAGG
GCGAGATCAAGCAGAGGCTGAAGCTGAAGGACGGCGGCCACTACGACGCTGAGGTCAAGACCACCTACAA
GGCCAAGAAGCCCGTGCAGCTGCCCGGCGCCTACAACGTCAACATCAAGTTGGACATCACCTCCCACAAC
GAGGACTACACCATCGTGGAACAGTACGAACGCGCCGAGGGCCGCCACTCCACCGGCGGCATGGACGAGC
TGTACAAGTAAGGGGATCCCTAGTATAACTTCGTATAGCATACATTATACGAAGTTATGGGTCGATGGTG
ATGCTTGGCAATTCGGGTCGATGGTGAAGCATTGGTCTTCCTATTTTGATATAACTTCGTATAGGATACT
TTATACGAAGTTATGGGGATCCAATTCTTTGCCAAAATGATGAGACAGCACAATAACCAGCACGTTGCCC
AGGAGCTGTAGGAAAAAGAAGAAGGCATGAACATGGTTAGCAGAGGCTCTAGAGCCGCCGGTCACACGCC
AGAAGCCGAACCCCGCCCTGCCCCGTCCCCCCCGAAGGCAGCCGTCCCCCCGCGGACAGCCCCGAGCCGC
TCCCCCCGCACAAAGGGCCCTCCCGGAGCCCCTCAAGGCTTTCACGCAGCCACAGAAAAGAAACAAGCCG
TCATTAAACCAAGCGCTAATTACAGCCCGGAGGAGAAGGGCCGTCCCGCCCGCTCACCTGTGGGAGTAAC
GCGGTCAGTCAGAGCCGGGGCGGGCGGCGCGAGGCGGCGGCGGAGCGGGGCACGGGGCGAAGGCAGCGCG
CAGCGACTCCCGCCCGCCGCGCGCTTCGCTTTTTATAGGGCCGCCGCCGCCGCCGCCTCGCCATAAAAGG
AAACTTTCGGAGCGCGCCGCTCTGATTGGCTGCCGCCGCACCTCTCCGCCCCGCCCCCCCCCCCCCCCCG
CCCCCCCCCGCCCCGCCTGGCGCGCGCCCCCCCCCCCCCCCCGCCCCCATCGCTGCACAAAATAATTAAA
AAATAAATAAATACAAAATTGGGGGTGGGGAGGGGGGGGAGATGGGGAGAGTGAAGCAGAACGTGGGGCT
CACCTCGACCATGGTAATAGCGATGACTAATACGTAGATGTACTGCCAAGTAGGAAAGTCCCATAAGGTC
ATGTACTGGGCATAATGCCAGGCGGGCCATTTACCGTCATTGACGTCAATAGGGGGCGTACTTGGCATAT
GATACACTTGATGTACTGCCAAGTGGGCAGTTTACCGTAAATACTCCACCCATTGACGTCAATGGAAAGT
CCCTATTGGCGTTACTATGGGAACATACGTCATTATTGACGTCAATGGTACTCTTCCTAGAGCATGGCTA
CGTAGATAAGTAGCATGGCGGGTTAATCATTAACTACAAGGAACCCCTAGTGATGGAGTTGGCCACTCCC
TCTCTGCGCGCTCGCTCGCTCACTGAGGCCGGGCGACCAAAGGTCGCCCGACGCCCGGGCTTTGCCCGGG
CGGCCTCAGTGAGCGAGCGAGCGCGCAGCTGGCGTAATAGCGAAGAGGCCCGCACCGATCGCCCTTCCCA
ACAGTTGCGCAGCCTGAATGGCGAATGGG
[124 nt withheld, positions 3460-3583]
C
[91 nt withheld, positions 3585-3675]
A
[49 nt withheld, positions 3677-3725]
CCTTTGACGTTGGAGTCCACGTTCTTT
[37 nt withheld, positions 3753-3789]
ACCCTATCTCGGTCTATTCTTTTGATTTATAAGGGATTTTGCCGATTTCGGCCTATTGGTTAAAAAATGA
GCTGATTTAACAAAAATTTAACGCGAATTTTAACAAAATATTAACGCTTACAATTTAGGTGGCACTTTTC
GGGGAAATGTGCGCGGAACCCCTATTTGTTTATTTTTCTAAATACATTCAAATATGTATCCGCTCATGAG
ACAATAACCCTGATAAATGCTTCAATAATATTGAAAAAGGAAGAGTATGAGTATTCAACATTTCCGTGTC
GCCCTTATTCCCTTTTTTGCGGCATTTTGCCTTCCTGTTTTTGCTCACCCAGAAACGCTGGTGAAAGTAA
AAGATGCTGAAGATCAGTTGGGTGCACGAGTGGGTTACATCGAACTGGATCTCAACAGCGGTAAGATCCT
TGAGAGTTTTCGCCCCGAAGAACGTTTTCCAATGATGAGCACTTTTAAAGTTCTGCTATGTGGCGCGGTA
TTATCCCGTATTGACGCCGGGCAAGAGCAACTCGGTCGCCGCATACACTATTCTCAGAATGACTTGGTTG
AGTACTCACCAGTCACAGAAAAGCATCTTACGGATGGCATGACAGTAAGAGAATTATGCAGTGCTGCCAT
AACCATGAGTGATAACACTGCGGCCAACTTACTTCTGACAACGATCGGAGGACCGAAGGAGCTAACCGCT
TTTTTGCACAACATGGGGGATCATGTAACTCGCCTTGATCGTTGGGAACCGGAGCTGAATGAAGCCATAC
CAAACGACGAGCGTGACACCACGATGCCTGTAGCAATGGCAACAACGTTGCGCAAACTATTAACTGGCGA
ACTACTTACTCTAGCTTCCCGGCAACAATTAATAGACTGGATGGAGGCGGATAAAGTTGCAGGACCACTT
CTGCGCTCGGCCCTTCCGGCTGGCTGGTTTATTGCTGATAAATCTGGAGCCGGTGAGCGTGGGTCTCGCG
GTATCATTGCAGCACTGGGGCCAGATGGTAAGCCCTCCCGTATCGTAGTTATCTACACGACGGGGAGTCA
GGCAACTATGGATGAACGAAATAGACAGATCGCTGAGATAGGTGCCTCACTGATTAAGCATTGGTAACTG
TCAGACCAAGTTTACTCATATATACTTTAGATTGATTTAAAACTTCATTTTTAATTTAAAAGGATCTAGG
TGAAGATCCTTTTTGATAATCTCATGACCAAAATCCCTTAACGTGAGTTTTCGTTCCACTGAGCGTCAGA
CCCCGTAGAAAAGATCAAAGGATCTTCTTGAGATCCTTTTTTTCTGCGCGTAATCTGCTGCTTGCAAACA
AAAAAACCACCGCTACCAGCGGTGGTTTGTTTGCCGGATCAAGAGCTACCAACTCTTTTTCCGAAGGTAA
CTGGCTTCAGCAGAGCGCAGATACCAAATACTGTTCTTCTAGTGTAGCCGTAGTTAGGCCACCACTTCAA
GAACTCTGTAGCACCGCCTACATACCTCGCTCTGCTAATCCTGTTACCAGTGGCTGCTGCCAGTGGCGAT
AAGTCGTGTCTTACCGGGTTGGACTCAAGACGATAGTTACCGGATAAGGCGCAGCGGTCGGGCTGAACGG
GGGGTTCGTGCACACAGCCCAGCTTGGAGCGAACGACCTACACCGAACTGAGATACCTACAGCGTGAGCT
ATGAGAAAGCGCCACGCTTCCCGAAGGGAGAAAGGCGGACAGGTATCCGGTAAGCGGCAGGGTCGGAACA
GGAGAGCGCACGAGGGAGCTTCCAGGGGGAAACGCCTGGTATCTTTATAGTCCTGTCGGGTTTCGCCACC
TCTGACTTGAGCGTCGATTTTTGTGATGCTCGTCAGGGGGGCGGAGCCTATGGAAAAACGCCAGCAACGC
GGCCTTTTTACGGTTCCTGGCCTTTTGCTGGCCTTTTGCTCACATGTTCTTTCCTGCGTTATCCCCTGAT
TCTGTGGATAACCGTATTACCGCCTTTGAGTGAGCTGATACCGCTCGCCGCAGCCGAACGACCGAGCGCA
GCGAGTCAGTGAGCGAGCGAGCGCGCAGAGAGGGAGTGGCCAACTCCATCACTAGGGGTTCCTTGTAGTT
AATGATTAACCCGCCATGCTACCCGTATTACCGCCTTTGAGTGAGCTGATACCGCTCGCCGCAGCCGAAC
GACCGAGCGCAGCGAGTCAGTGAGCGAGCGAGCGCGCAGAGAGGGAGTGGCCAACTCCATCACTAGGGGT
TCCTTGTAGTTAATGATTAACCCGCCATGCTACTTATCTACGTAGCCATGCTCTAGGAAGATCCTTATCG
ATTTTACCACATTTGTAGAGGTTTTACTTGCTTTAAAAAACCTCCCACATCTCCCCCTGAACCTGAAACA
TAAAATGAATGCAATTGTTGTTGTTAACTTGTTTATTGCAGCTTATAATGGTTACAAATAAAGCAATAGC
ATCACAAATTTCACAAATAAAGCATTTTTTTCACTGCATTCTAGTTGTGGTTTGTCCAAACTCATCAATG
TATCTTATCATGTCTGCTCGAAGCGGCCGCCCGGGTCGACGGTATCGATGCGGGGAGGCGGCCCAAAGGG
AGATCCGACTCGTCTGAGGGCGAAGGCGAAGACGCGGAAGAGGCCGCAGAGCCGGCAGCAGGCCGCGGGA
AGGAAGGTCCGCTGGATTGAGGGCCGAAGGGACGTAGCAGAAGGACGTCCCGCGCAGAATCCAGGTGGCA
ACACAGGCGAGCAGCCAAGGAAAGGACGATGATTTCCCCGACAACACCACGGAATTGTCAGTGCCCAACA
GCCGAGCCCCTGTCCAGCAGCGGGCAAGGCAGGCGGCGATGAGTTCCGCCGTGGCAATAGGGAGGGGGAA
AGCGAAAGTCCCGGAAAGGAGCTGACAGGTGGTGGCAATGCCCCAACCAGTGGGGGTTGCGTCAGCAAAC
ACAGTGCACACCACGCCACGTTGCCTGACAACGGGCCACAACTCCTCATAAAGAGACAGCAACCAGGATT
TATACAAGGAGGAGAAAATGAAAGCCATACGGGAAGCAATAGCATGATACAAAGGCATTAAAGCAGCGTA
TCCACATAGCGTAAAAGGAGCAACATAGTTAAGAATACCAGTCAATCTTTCACAAATTTTGTAATCCAGA
GGTTGATTATCGATAAGCTTGATATCGAATTCGAACCTCTTCGAGGGAC
